>Addgene plasmid #54815 | mGeos-M-C1 | addgene partial sequence | sequence record 91056 | CMV-F 5'-CGCAAATGGGCGGTAGGCGTG-3'
AGTGAACCGTCAGATCCGCTAGCGCTACCGGTCGCCACCATGAGTGCGATTAAGCCAGACATGAAGATCA
AACTCCGTATGGAAGGCAACGTAAACGGGCACCACTTTGTGATCGACGGAGATGGTACAGGCAAGCCTTT
TGAGGGAAAACAGAGTATGGATCTTGAAGTCAAAGAGGGCGGACCTCTGCCTTTTGCCTTTGATATCCTG
ACCACTGCATTCATGTACGGCAACAGGGTATTCGCCAAATATCCAGACAACATACAAGACTATTTTAAGC
AGTCGTTTCCTAAGGGGTATTCGTGGGAACGAAGCTTGACTTTCGAAGACGGGGGCATTTGCATTGCCAG
AAACGACATAACAATGGAAGGGGACACTTTCTATAATAAAGTTCGATTTTATGGTACCAACTTTCCCGCC
AATGGTCCAGTTATGCAGAAGAAGACGCTGAAATGGGAGCCCTCCACTGAGAAAATGTATGTGCGTGATG
GAGTGCTGACGGGTGATATTCATATGGCTTTGTTGCTTGAAGGAAATGCCCATTACCGATGTGACTTCAG
AACTACTTACAAAGCTAAGGAGAAGGGTGTCAAGTTACCAGGCTACCACTTTGTGGACCACTGCATTGAG
ATTTTAAGCCATGACAAAGATTACAACAAGGTTAAGCTGTATGAGCATGCTGTTGCTCATTCTGGATTGC
CTGACAATGCCAGACGATCCGGACTCAGATCTCGAGCTCAAGCTTCGAATTCTGCAGTCGACGGTACCGC
GGGCCCGG
