[The description below was written by a language model from this plasmid's Addgene catalogue record.]
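Description:
mGeos-M-C1 is an empty mammalian expression backbone of about 4.75 kb, designed for building fusions to the fluorescent protein mGeos-M. No insert is present. The plasmid carries the mGeos-M coding sequence as a backbone-encoded tag positioned at the N terminus of whatever is cloned in, which fits the "C1" naming convention in which a gene of interest is placed downstream of the fluorescent protein so that the fluorophore sits at the amino end of the fusion. The depositor comment calls it an N1 cloning vector, whereas the name, the purpose field and the N-terminal tag position all indicate C1, so the comment is most likely a slip. The plasmid is propagated in E. coli as a high-copy plasmid under kanamycin selection, and it carries a neomycin resistance marker that allows G418 selection of stably transfected mammalian cells. The record does not state the promoter driving expression, the origin of replication or the polyadenylation signal, and no feature table is provided to confirm them.

mGeos-M is recorded with excitation at 503 nm and emission at 514 nm, giving green fluorescence, and it is described as reversibly switching on and off with UV light. The record notes that it was originally listed with a second set of values (569 nm excitation, 581 nm emission), which has since been corrected. The protein should therefore be treated as a reversibly photoswitchable green fluorophore rather than a green-to-red converter. The plasmid is typically used to clone a protein of interest in frame after mGeos-M and express the fusion in mammalian cells for localization imaging. Its reversible switching also suits imaging approaches that depend on that property.
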