Addgene plasmid #54815: mGeos-M-C1
Purpose: (Empty Backbone) Localization: C1 Cloning Vector, Excitation: 503, Emission: 514, reversibly switches on/off with UV. (Originally reported as Excitation: 503 / 569, Emission: 514 / 581)
Depositing lab: Michael Davidson. Depositing organization: Florida State University, Tallahassee.
Backbone
  Vector backbone: mGeos-M-C1
  Backbone size (bp): 4750
  Vector type: Mammalian Expression
  Selectable markers: Neomycin (select with G418)
  Tag / fusion protein: mGeos-M (N terminal on backbone)
Growth in bacteria
  Bacterial resistance: Kanamycin, 50 μg/mL
  Growth temperature: 37°C
  Growth strain: DH5alpha
  Copy number: High Copy
Gene/Insert
  Gene/Insert name: None
  Tag / fusion protein: mGeos-M (N terminal on backbone)
Terms and licenses: Academic/Nonprofit Terms; Industry Terms
Depositor comments: Localization: N1 Cloning Vector, Excitation: 503, Emission: 514, reversibly switches on/off with UV. (Originally reported as Excitation: 503 / 569, Emission: 514 / 581)
How to cite: mGeos-M-C1 was a gift from Michael Davidson (Addgene plasmid # 54815 ; http://n2t.net/addgene:54815 ; RRID:Addgene_54815)
